Addgene plasmid #25504: EHMT1 (2IGQ)
Purpose: Bacterial expression for structure determination; may not be full ORF
Depositing lab: Cheryl Arrowsmith. Depositing organization: University of Toronto.
Backbone
  Vector backbone: pET28a-LIC
  Backbone manufacturer: SGC
  Backbone size w/o insert (bp): 7328
  Vector type: Bacterial Expression
Growth in bacteria
  Bacterial resistance: Kanamycin, 50 μg/mL
  Growth temperature: 37°C
  Growth strain: DH5alpha
  Copy number: Low Copy
Gene/Insert
  Gene/Insert name: EHMT1 (alt names: PDB: 2IGQ, 5TTG, 5V9J; euchromatic histone methyltransferase 1)
  Species: H. sapiens (human)
  Insert size (bp): 855
  Mutation: C-terminal domain, residues 951-1235
  Entrez Gene: EHMT1 (a.k.a. EHMT1-IT1, EUHMTASE1, Eu-HMTase1, FP13812, GLP, GLP1, KLEFS1, KMT1D)
  Tag / fusion protein: His (N terminal on insert)
  Cloning method: Restriction Enzyme
  Sequencing primers: 5′ T7; 3′ T7-term
Terms and licenses: Academic/Nonprofit Terms; Industry Terms: Not Available to Industry
Depositor comments: PDB: 2IGQ http://www.thesgc.org/structures/2IGQ/ PDB: 5TTG http://www.thesgc.org/structures/5TTG/ PDB: 5V9J http://www.thesgc.org/structures/5V9J/
How to cite: EHMT1 (2IGQ) was a gift from Cheryl Arrowsmith (Addgene plasmid # 25504 ; http://n2t.net/addgene:25504 ; RRID:Addgene_25504)
