[The description below was written by a language model from this plasmid's Addgene catalogue record.]
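Description:
EHMT1 (2IGQ) is a bacterial expression plasmid built on the pET28a-LIC backbone, a ligation-independent-cloning derivative of pET28a produced by a structural genomics group. The backbone is listed at 7328 bp without insert. The plasmid carries kanamycin resistance for selection and is recorded as low copy. No feature table accompanies the entry, so the promoter and other regulatory elements are not explicitly annotated. However, the listed sequencing primers (T7 forward and T7 terminator) are consistent with the usual pET arrangement, in which the insert sits between a T7 promoter and T7 terminator and is expressed in hosts that supply T7 RNA polymerase.

The insert is an 855 bp fragment of human EHMT1 (euchromatic histone methyltransferase 1, also known as GLP or KMT1D). It encodes only the C-terminal domain, residues 951–1235, rather than the full open reading frame, and it carries an N-terminal His tag, which allows purification by immobilised metal affinity chromatography. The record does not state whether a protease cleavage site separates the tag from the protein.

The stated purpose is recombinant production of this EHMT1 fragment in bacteria for structure determination, and the depositor links the construct to three deposited crystal structures (2IGQ, 5TTG and 5V9J). It is therefore suited to making purified protein for crystallography and, by extension, for biochemical or ligand-binding work on this domain. It is not suitable where full-length EHMT1 is required.
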