>Addgene plasmid #25504 | EHMT1 (2IGQ) | depositor partial sequence | sequence record 11908 | Author sequence
AACTCTCAGGTGTGGAGCGCTCTGCAGATGAGCAAGGCTCTGCAGGACTCGGCCCCCGACAGGCCCAGCC
CCGTGGAGAGGATAGTGAGCAGGGACATCGCTCGAGGCTACGAGCGCATCCCCATCCCCTGTGTCAACGC
CGTGGACAGCGAGCCATGCCCCAGCAACTACAAGTACGTCTCTCAGAACTGCGTGACGTCCCCCATGAAC
ATCGACAGAAATATCACTCATCTGCAGTACTGCGTGTGCATCGACGACTGCTCCTCCAGCAACTGCATGT
GCGGCCAGCTCAGCATGCGCTGCTGGTACGACAAGGATGGCCGGCTCCTGCCAGAGTTCAACATGGCGGA
GCCTCCCTTGATCTTCGAATGCAACCACGCGTGCTCCTGCTGGAGGAACTGCCGAAATCGCGTCGTACAG
AATGGTCTCAGGGCAAGGCTGCAGCTCTACCGGACGCGGGACATGGGCTGGGGCGTGCGGTCCCTGCAGG
ACATCCCACCAGGCACCTTTGTCTGCGAGTATGTTGGGGAGCTGATTTCAGACTCAGAAGCCGACGTTCG
AGAGGAAGATTCTTACCTCTTTGATCTCGACAATAAGGACGGGGAGGTTTACTGCATCGACGCGCGGTTC
TACGGGAACGTCAGCCGGTTCATCAACCACCACTGCGAGCCCAACCTGGTGCCCGTGCGCGTGTTCATGG
CCCACCAGGACCTGCGGTTCCCCCGGATCGCCTTCTTCAGCACCCGCCTGATCGAGGCCGGCGAGCAGCT
CGGGTTTGACTATGGAGAGCGCTTCTGGGACATCAAAGGCAAGCTCTTCAGCTGCCGCTGCGGCTCCCCC
AAGTGCCGGCACTCG
