>Addgene plasmid #25504 | EHMT1 (2IGQ) | addgene partial sequence | sequence record 31485 | 25504 with T7
CCTCTGAATATTTTGTTTACTTTAAGAAGGAGATATACCATGGGCAGCAGCCATCATCATCATCATCACA
GCAGCGGCCTGGTTCCGCGTGGTAGTAACTCTCAGGTGTGGAGCGCTCTGCAGATGAGCAAGGCTCTGCA
GGACTCGGCCCCCGACAGGCCCAGCCCCGTGGAGAGGATAGTGAGCAGGGACATCGCTCGAGGCTACGAG
CGCATCCCCATCCCCTGTGTCAACGCCGTGGACAGCGAGCCATGCCCCAGCAACTACAAGTACGTCTCTC
AGAACTGCGTGACGTCCCCCATGAACATCGACAGAAATATCACTCATCTGCAGTACTGCGTGTGCATCGA
CGACTGCTCCTCCAGCAACTGCATGTGCGGCCAGCTCAGCATGCGCTGCTGGTACGACAAGGATGGCCGG
CTCCTGCCAGAGTTCAACATGGCGGAGCCTCCCTTGATCTTCGAATGCAACCACGCGTGCTCCTGCTGGA
GGAACTGCCGAAATCGCGTCGTACAGAATGGTCTCAGGGCAAGGCTGCAGCTCTACCGGACGCGGGACAT
GGGCTGGGGCGTGCGGTCCCTGCAGGACATCCCACCAGGCACCTTTGTCTGCGAGTATGTTGGGGAGCTG
ATTTCAGACTCAGAAGCCGACGTTCGAGAGGAAGATTCTTACCTCTTTGATCTCGACAATAAGGACGGGG
AGGTTTACTGCATCGACGCGCGGTTCTACGGGAACGTCAGCCGGTTCATCAACCACCACTGCGAGCCCAA
CCTGGTGCCCGTGCGCGTGTTCATGGCCCACCAGGACCTGCGGTTCCCCCGGATCGCCTTCTTCAGCACC
CGCCTGATCGAGGCCGGCGAGCAGCTCGGGTTTGACTATGGAGAGCGCTTTCTGGGACATCAAAGGCAAG
CTCTTCAGCTGCCGCTGCGGCTCCCCCAAGTGCCGGCACTCGTGATGA
